>Addgene plasmid #147371 | pT7-EGFP-C1-HsNot1iso1-4x mut_R | depositor full sequence | sequence record 289818 | Full Sequence
TAGTTATTAATAGTAATCAATTACGGGGTCATTAGTTCATAGCCCATATATGGAGTTCCGCGTTACATAA
CTTACGGTAAATGGCCCGCCTGGCTGACCGCCCAACGACCCCCGCCCATTGACGTCAATAATGACGTATG
TTCCCATAGTAACGCCAATAGGGACTTTCCATTGACGTCAATGGGTGGAGTATTTACGGTAAACTGCCCA
CTTGGCAGTACATCAAGTGTATCATATGCCAAGTACGCCCCCTATTGACGTCAATGACGGTAAATGGCCC
GCCTGGCATTATGCCCAGTACATGACCTTATGGGACTTTCCTACTTGGCAGTACATCTACGTATTAGTCA
TCGCTATTACCATGGTGATGCGGTTTTGGCAGTACATCAATGGGCGTGGATAGCGGTTTGACTCACGGGG
ATTTCCAAGTCTCCACCCCATTGACGTCAATGGGAGTTTGTTTTGGCACCAAAATCAACGGGACTTTCCA
AAATGTCGTAACAACTCCGCCCCATTGACGCAAATGGGCGGTAGGCGTGTACGGTGGGAGGTCTATATAA
GCAGAGCTCTCTGGCTAACTAGAGAACCCACTGCTTACTGGCTTATCGAAATTAATACGACTCACTATAG
GGAGACCCAAGCTCTAGCGCTACCGGTCGCCACCATGGTGAGCAAGGGCGAGGAGCTGTTCACCGGGGTG
GTGCCCATCCTGGTCGAGCTGGACGGCGACGTAAACGGCCACAAGTTCAGCGTGTCCGGCGAGGGCGAGG
GCGATGCCACCTACGGCAAGCTGACCCTGAAGTTCATCTGCACCACCGGCAAGCTGCCCGTGCCCTGGCC
CACCCTCGTGACCACCCTGACCTACGGCGTGCAGTGCTTCAGCCGCTACCCCGACCACATGAAGCAGCAC
GACTTCTTCAAGTCCGCCATGCCCGAAGGCTACGTCCAGGAGCGCACCATCTTCTTCAAGGACGACGGCA
ACTACAAGACCCGCGCCGAGGTGAAGTTCGAGGGCGACACCCTGGTGAACCGCATCGAGCTGAAGGGCAT
CGACTTCAAGGAGGACGGCAACATCCTGGGGCACAAGCTGGAGTACAACTACAACAGCCACAACGTCTAT
ATCATGGCCGACAAGCAGAAGAACGGCATCAAGGTGAACTTCAAGATCCGCCACAACATCGAGGACGGCA
GCGTGCAGCTCGCCGACCACTACCAGCAGAACACCCCCATCGGCGACGGCCCCGTGCTGCTGCCCGACAA
CCACTACCTGAGCACCCAGTCCGCCCTGAGCAAAGACCCCAACGAGAAGCGCGATCACATGGTCCTGCTG
GAGTTCGTGACCGCCGCCGGGATCACTCTCGGCATGGACGAGCTGTACAAGTCCGGACTCAGATCTCGAG
CTATGAATCTTGACTCGCTCTCGCTGGCCTTGTCTCAAATCAGCTACCTGGTGGACAATTTAACCAAGAA
AAATTACCGAGCCAGCCAGCAGGAAATACAGCATATTGTGAATCGGCACGGTCCTGAGGCAGACAGGCAT
TTATTACGCTGCCTATTTTCGCATGTGGATTTCAGTGGCGATGGTAAAAGCAGTGGCAAAGATTTCCATC
AGACTCAGTTTCTGATTCAGGAGTGTGCGTTGCTGATTACAAAGCCAAATTTTATCTCGACGCTGTCCTA
TGCCATTGATAATCCATTGCACTATCAGAAGAGTTTAAAGCCTGCACCCCACTTATTTGCCCAGCTGAGT
AAAGTGCTCAAATTAAGCAAAGTACAAGAGGTAATTTTTGGCCTTGCCCTGTTGAATTCTTCCAGCTCAG
ATCTTAGAGGTTTCGCTGCCCAGTTTATCAAACAGAAGCTTCCAGATCTTCTGCGTTCTTACATTGACGC
AGACGTCAGTGGAAATCAAGAAGGTGGCTTCCAAGATATAGCAATAGAGGTCCTACACCTCCTCCTCTCC
CATCTCCTCTTTGGGCAGAAGGGAGCCTTTGGAGTTGGACAAGAACAGATAGACGCTTTTCTTAAGACGC
TGCGCAGAGATTTTCCCCAAGAACGCTGTCCCGTGGTGCTCGCACCACTTTTATACCCTGAAAAACGGGA
CATTCTAATGGACAGGATCCTGCCTGATTCCGGAGGGGTAGCTAAAACCATGATGGAGAGCTCTTTGGCT
GATTTCATGCAAGAAGTAGGCTATGGCTTTTGTGCAAGTATTGAAGAATGTCGCAATATAATCGTGCAGT
TTGGTGTTCGGGAGGTCACAGCTGCCCAGGTTGCAAGGGTTTTGGGAATGATGGCTCGAACTCATTCAGG
ATTAACAGATGGCATTCCATTACAGAGTATTTCTGCTCCGGGCAGTGGGATCTGGAGTGATGGGAAAGAT
AAAAGTGATGGAGCACAGGCACACACATGGAATGTAGAAGTCTTGATTGACGTTCTTAAAGAACTGAATC
CAAGTTTGAATTTCAAGGAAGTAACTTATGAACTGGACCATCCTGGATTTCAAATTCGTGACAGTAAAGG
ACTTCATAATGTGGTTTATGGCATTCAGAGGGGTTTGGGTATGGAAGTGTTCCCAGTAGACCTCATATAT
AGACCTTGGAAACATGCTGAAGGCCAGCTCTCCTTCATTCAACATTCCCTTATAAATCCAGAGATCTTCT
GTTTTGCTGACTATCCCTGTCATACTGTTGCCACTGATATTCTGAAAGCACCACCAGAGGATGACAATCG
AGAAATTGCCACATGGAAGAGCTTGGATTTGATTGAATCTCTGCTGAGGCTTGCAGAGGTTGGGCAGTAT
GAGCAAGTCAAACAGCTCTTCAGCTTCCCTATCAAACACTGTCCAGACATGCTGGTATTGGCCTTACTAC
AAATTAACACCTCTTGGCATACCTTGCGCCATGAACTTATCTCCACTCTGATGCCAATTTTCCTTGGAAA
CCATCCTAACTCAGCTATTATTTTGCACTATGCATGGCATGGGCAGGGACAGTCTCCCTCAATTCGCCAA
CTTATCATGCATGCAATGGCAGAATGGTACATGAGAGGGGAGCAGTATGATCAGGCCAAATTGTCTCGAA
TACTTGATGTGGCCCAGGACTTGAAGGCCTTGTCAATGCTGCTAAATGGTACTCCATTTGCCTTTGTTAT
TGACCTTGCTGCACTTGCTTCACGTCGTGAATACCTCAAACTTGATAAGTGGCTCACAGATAAAATTCGA
GAGCATGGGGAGCCTTTTATCCAGGCGTGTATGACTTTTTTAAAGAGACGGTGTCCTTCTATTTTGGGCG
GACTTGCCCCAGAAAAAGACCAGCCCAAAAGTGCTCAACTTCCTCCAGAAACTTTGGCGACAATGTTGGC
CTGTCTGCAAGCTTGTGCAGGGAGTGTTTCTCAGGAGCTATCAGAAACTATCCTCACCATGGTAGCCAAT
TGCAGTAATGTTATGAATAAGGCCAGACAACCACCACCTGGAGTTATGCCAAAAGGACGTCCTCCTAGTG
CTAGCAGCTTAGATGCCATTTCTCCTGTTCAGATTGACCCTCTTGCTGGAATGACATCTCTTAGTATAGG
TGGTTCAGCTGCCCCTCACACCCAGAGTATGCAGGGTTTTCCTCCAAATTTGGGTTCTGCATTCAGTACC
CCTCAGTCACCAGCAAAAGCATTTCCACCCCTTTCAACCCCCAATCAGACCACTGCATTCAGTGGTATTG
GAGGACTTTCATCACAGCTTCCAGTAGGTGGTCTTGGCACAGGCAGCCTGACTGGTATAGGAACTGGTGC
TCTTGGACTCCCTGCAGTGAATAACGACCCTTTTGTACAGAGGAAACTGGGCACCTCTGGACTGAATCAG
CCTACATTCCAGCAGACGGACTTGTCTCAGGTGTGGCCAGAGGCAAACCAGCACTTTAGTAAAGAGATAG
ATGATGAAGCAAACAGCTATTTCCAGCGAATATATAATCATCCACCACATCCAACCATGTCTGTTGATGA
GGTATTAGAAATGCTGCAGAGATTTAAAGACTCTACTATAAAGAGGGAACGAGAAGTATTTAACTGTATG
CTAAGGAACTTGTTTGAAGAATATCGTTTTTTTCCCCAGTATCCTGATAAAGAGTTACATATAACAGCCT
GCCTATTTGGTGGTATAATTGAGAAAGGACTGGTCACTTACATGGCACTAGGTCTGGCTCTACGATATGT
TCTTGAAGCCTTACGCAAGCCTTTTGGATCCAAAATGTATTATTTCGGGATTGCTGCACTAGATAGATTT
AAAAACAGATTGAAGGACTATCCCCAGTATTGTCAGCATTTGGCTTCTATCAGTCACTTTATGCAATTTC
CACATCATTTACAGGAGTATATTGAGTATGGACAGCAGTCTAGAGATCCTCCTGTGAAAATGCAAGGCTC
TATCACAACCCCTGGAAGTATTGCACTGGCTCAGGCCCAGGCTCAGGCCCAGGTTCCAGCAAAAGCTCCT
CTTGCTGGTCAAGTTAGCACTATGGTAACCACCTCAACAACTACCACTGTTGCTAAAACGGTTACGGTCA
CCAGGCCAACTGGAGTCAGCTTTAAGAAAGATGTGCCACCTTCTATTAATACTACAAATATAGATACGTT
GCTTGTGGCCACAGATCAAACTGAGAGAATTGTGGAGCCCCCAGAAAATATCCAGGAGAAAATTGCTTTT
ATTTTCAATAATCTCTCACAGTCAAATATGACACAAAAGGTTGAAGAGCTAAAGGAAACGGTGAAAGAAG
AATTTATGCCTTGGGTTTCACAGTATCTGGTTATGAAGAGAGTCAGTATTGAGCCAAACTTTCATAGCCT
GTATTCAAACTTCCTTGACACGCTGAAGAATCCTGAATTTAACAAGATGGTTCTGAATGAGACCTACAGA
AACATTAAAGTGCTCCTGACCTCTGATAAAGCTGCAGCCAATTTCTCAGATCGTTCTTTGCTGAAGAACT
TGGGACATTGGCTAGGAATGATCACATTAGCTAAAAACGCACCCATCTTAGCCACTGACTTGGATGTGGC
ATCATTGCTGCTAGAGGCTTATGTTAAAGGACAACAAGAATTGCTCTATGTAGTGCCCTTTGTTGCCAAA
GTCTTAGAATCTAGCATTCGTAGTGTGCGTTTTAGGCCACCAAACCCTTGGACAATGGCAATTATGAATG
TATTAGCTGAGCTACATCAGGAGCATGACTTAAAGTTAAACTTGAAGTTTGAAATCGAGGTTCTCTGCAA
GAACCTTGCATTAGACATCAATGAGCTAAAACCTGGAAACCTCCTAAAGGATAAAGATCGCCTGAAGAAT
TTAGATGAGCAACTCTCTGCTCCAAAGAAAGATGTCAAGCAGCCAGAAGAACTCCCTCCCATCACAACCA
CAACAACTTCTACTACACCAGCTACCAACACCACTTGTACAGCCACGGTTCCACCACAGCCACAGTACAG
CTACCACGACATCAATGTCTATTCCCTTGCGGGCTTGGCACCACACATTACTCTAAATCCAACAATTCCC
TTGTTTCAGGCCCATCCACAGTTGAAGCAGTGTGTGCGTCAGGCAATTGAACGGGCTGTCCAGGAGCTGG
TCCATCCTGTGGTGGATCGATCAATTAAGATTGCCATGACTACTTGTGAGCAAATAGTCAGGAAGGATTT
TGCCCTGGATTCGGAGGAATCTCGAATGCGAATAGCAGCTCATCACATGATGCGTAACTTGACAGCTGGA
ATGGCTATGATTACATGCAGGGAACCTTTGCTCATGAGCATATCTACCAACTTAAAAAACAGTTTTGCCT
CAGCCCTTCGTACTGCTTCCCCACAACAAAGAGAAATGATGGATCAGGCAGCTGCTCAATTAGCTCAGGA
CAATTGTGAGTTGGCTTGCTGTTTTATTCAGAAGACTGCAGTAGAAAAAGCAGGCCCTGAGATGGACAAG
AGATTAGCAACTGAATTTGAGCTGAGAAAACATGCTAGGCAAGAAGGACGCAGATACTGTGATCCTGTTG
TTTTAACATATCAAGCTGAACGGATGCCAGAGCAAATCAGGCTGAAAGTTGGTGGTGTGGACCCAAAGCA
GTTGGCTGTTTACGAAGAGTTTGCACGCAATGTTCCTGGCTTCTTACCTACAAATGACTTAAGTCAGCCC
ACGGGATTTTTAGCCCAGCCCATGAAGCAAGCTTGGGCAACAGATGATGTAGCTCAGATTTATGATAAGT
GTATTACAGAACTGGAGCAACATCTACATGCCATCCCACCAACTTTGGCCATGAACCCTCAAGCTCAGGC
TCTTCGAAGTCTCTTGGAGGTTGTAGTTTTATCTCGAAACTCTCGGGATGCCATAGCTGCTCTTGGATTG
CTCCAAAAGGCTGTAGAGGGCTTACTAGATGCCACAAGTGGTGCTGATGCTGACCTTCTGCTGCGCTACA
GGGAATGCCACCTCTTGGTCCTAAAAGCTCTGCAGGATGGCCGGGCATATGGGTCTCCATGGTGCAACAA
ACAGATCACAAGGTGCCTAATTGAATGTCGAGATGAATATAAATATAATGTGGAGGCTGTGGAGCTGCTA
ATTCGCAATCATTTGGTTAATATGCAGCAGTATGATCTTCACCTAGCGCAGTCAATGGAGAATGGCTTAA
ACTACATGGCTGTGGCATTTGCTATGCAGTTAGTAAAAATCCTGCTGGTGGATGAAAGGAGTGTTGCTCA
TGTTACTGAGGCAGATCTGTTCCACACCATTGAAACCCTCATGAGGATTAATGCTCATTCCAGAGGCAAT
GCTCCAGAAGGATTGCCCCAGCTGATGGAAGTAGTGCGATCCAACTATGAAGCAATGATTGATCGTGCTC
ATGGAGGCCCAAACTTTATGATGCATTCTGGGATCTCTCAAGCCTCAGAGTATGATGACCCTCCAGGCCT
GAGGGAGAAGGCAGAGTATCTTCTGAGGGAATGGGTGAATCTCTACCATTCAGCAGCAGCTGGCCGCGAC
AGTACCAAAGCTTTCTCTGCATTTGTTGGACAGATGCACCAGCAAGGAATACTGAAGACCGATGATCTCA
TAACAAGGTTCTTTCGTCTGTGTACTGAAATGTGTGTTGAAATCAGTTACCGTGCTCAGGCTGAGCAGCA
GCACAATCCTGCTGCCAATCCCACCATGATCCGAGCCAAGTGCTATCACAACCTGGATGCCTTTGTTCGA
CTCATTGCACTGCTCGTGAAACACTCAGGGGAGGCCACCAACACTGTCACAAAGATTAATCTGCTGAACA
AGGTCCTTGGTATAGTAGTGGGAGTTCTCCTTCAGGATCATGATGTTCGTCAGAGTGAATTTCAGCAACT
TCCCTACCATCGAATTTTTATCATGCTTCTCTTGGAACTCAATGCACCTGAGCATGTGTTGGAAACCATT
AATTTCCAGACACTTACAGCTTTCTGCAATACATTCCACATCTTGAGGCCTACCAAAGCTCCTGGCTTTG
TATATGCCTGGCTTGAACTGATTTCCCATCGGATATTTATTGCAAGAATGCTGGCACATACGCCACAGCA
GAAGGGGTGGCCTATGTATGCACAGCTACTGATTGATTTATTCAAATATTTAGCGCCTTTCCTTAGAAAT
GTGGAACTCACCAAACCTATGCAAATCCTCTACAAGGGCACTTTAAGAGTGCTGCTGGTTCTTTTGCATG
ATTTCCCAGAGTTCCTTTGTGATTACCATTATGGGTTCTGTGATGTGATCCCACCTAATTGTATCCAGTT
AAGAAATTTGATCCTGAGTGCCTTTCCAAGAAACATGAGGCTCCCCGACCCATTCACTCCTAATCTAAAG
GTGGACATGTTGAGTGAAATTAACATTGCTCCCCGGATTCTCACCAATTTCACTGGAGTAATGCCACCTC
AGTTCAAAAAGGATTTGGATTCCTATCTTAAAACTCGATCACCAGTCACTTTCCTGTCTGATCTGCGCAG
CAACCTACAGGTATCCAATGAACCTGGGAATCGCTACAACCTCCAGCTCATCAATGCACTGGTGCTCTAT
GTCGGGACTCAGGCCATTGCGCACATCCACAACAAGGGCAGCACACCTTCAATGAGCACCATCACTCACT
CAGCACACATGGATATCTTCCAGAATTTGGCTGTGGACTTGGACACTGAGGGTCGCTATCTCTTTTTGAA
TGCAATTGCAAATCAGCTCCGGTACCCAAATAGCCACACTCACTACTTCAGTTGCACCATGCTGTACCTT
TTTGCAGAGGCCAATACGGAAGCCATCCAAGAACAGATCACAAGAGTTCTCTTGGAACGGTTGATTGTAA
ATAGGCCACATCCTTGGGGTCTTCTTATTACCTTCATTGAGCTGATTAAAAACCCAGCGTTTAAGTTCTG
GAACCATGAATTTGTACACTGTGCCCCAGAAATCGAAAAGTTATTCCAGTCGGTCGCACAGTGCTGCATG
GGACAGAAGCAGGCCCAGCAAGTAATGGAAGGGACAGGTGCCAGTTAGCCGCGGGCCCGGGATCCACCGG
ATCTAGATAACTGATCATAATCAGCCATACCACATTTGTAGAGGTTTTACTTGCTTTAAAAAACCTCCCA
CACCTCCCCCTGAACCTGAAACATAAAATGAATGCAATTGTTGTTGTTAACTTGTTTATTGCAGCTTATA
ATGGTTACAAATAAAGCAATAGCATCACAAATTTCACAAATAAAGCATTTTTTTCACTGCATTCTAGTTG
TGGTTTGTCCAAACTCATCAATGTATCTTAACGCGTAAATTGTAAGCGTTAATATTTTGTTAAAATTCGC
GTTAAATTTTTGTTAAATCAGCTCATTTTTTAACCAATAGGCCGAAATCGGCAAAATCCCTTATAAATCA
AAAGAATAGACCGAGATAGGGT
[37 nt withheld, positions 8913-8949]
AAAGAACGTGGACTCCAACGTCAAAGG
[49 nt withheld, positions 8977-9025]
T
[91 nt withheld, positions 9027-9117]
G
[124 nt withheld, positions 9119-9242]
CAGGTGGCACTTTTCGGGGAAATGTGCGCGGAACCCCTATTTGTTTATTTTTCTAAATACATTCAAATAT
GTATCCGCTCATGAGACAATAACCCTGATAAATGCTTCAATAATATTGAAAAAGGAAGAGTCCTGAGGCG
GAAAGAACCAGCTGTGGAATGTGTGTCAGTTAGGGTGTGGAAAGTCCCCAGGCTCCCCAGCAGGCAGAAG
TATGCAAAGCATGCATCTCAATTAGTCAGCAACCAGGTGTGGAAAGTCCCCAGGCTCCCCAGCAGGCAGA
AGTATGCAAAGCATGCATCTCAATTAGTCAGCAACCATAGTCCCGCCCCTAACTCCGCCCATCCCGCCCC
TAACTCCGCCCAGTTCCGCCCATTCTCCGCCCCATGGCTGACTAATTTTTTTTATTTATGCAGAGGCCGA
GGCCGCCTCGGCCTCTGAGCTATTCCAGAAGTAGTGAGGAGGCTTTTTTGGAGGCCTAGGCTTTTGCAAA
GATCGATCAAGAGACAGGATGAGGATCGTTTCGCATGATTGAACAAGATGGATTGCACGCAGGTTCTCCG
GCCGCTTGGGTGGAGAGGCTATTCGGCTATGACTGGGCACAACAGACAATCGGCTGCTCTGATGCCGCCG
TGTTCCGGCTGTCAGCGCAGGGGCGCCCGGTTCTTTTTGTCAAGACCGACCTGTCCGGTGCCCTGAATGA
ACTGCAAGACGAGGCAGCGCGGCTATCGTGGCTGGCCACGACGGGCGTTCCTTGCGCAGCTGTGCTCGAC
GTTGTCACTGAAGCGGGAAGGGACTGGCTGCTATTGGGCGAAGTGCCGGGGCAGGATCTCCTGTCATCTC
ACCTTGCTCCTGCCGAGAAAGTATCCATCATGGCTGATGCAATGCGGCGGCTGCATACGCTTGATCCGGC
TACCTGCCCATTCGACCACCAAGCGAAACATCGCATCGAGCGAGCACGTACTCGGATGGAAGCCGGTCTT
GTCGATCAGGATGATCTGGACGAAGAGCATCAGGGGCTCGCGCCAGCCGAACTGTTCGCCAGGCTCAAGG
CGAGCATGCCCGACGGCGAGGATCTCGTCGTGACCCATGGCGATGCCTGCTTGCCGAATATCATGGTGGA
AAATGGCCGCTTTTCTGGATTCATCGACTGTGGCCGGCTGGGTGTGGCGGACCGCTATCAGGACATAGCG
TTGGCTACCCGTGATATTGCTGAAGAGCTTGGCGGCGAATGGGCTGACCGCTTCCTCGTGCTTTACGGTA
TCGCCGCTCCCGATTCGCAGCGCATCGCCTTCTATCGCCTTCTTGACGAGTTCTTCTGAGCGGGACTCTG
GGGTTCGAAATGACCGACCAAGCGACGCCCAACCTGCCATCACGAGATTTCGATTCCACCGCCGCCTTCT
ATGAAAGGTTGGGCTTCGGAATCGTTTTCCGGGACGCCGGCTGGATGATCCTCCAGCGCGGGGATCTCAT
GCTGGAGTTCTTCGCCCACCCTAGGGGGAGGCTAACTGAAACACGGAAGGAGACAATACCGGAAGGAACC
CGCGCTATGACGGCAATAAAAAGACAGAATAAAACGCACGGTGTTGGGTCGTTTGTTCATAAACGCGGGG
TTCGGTCCCAGGGCTGGCACTCTGTCGATACCCCACCGAGACCCCATTGGGGCCAATACGCCCGCGTTTC
TTCCTTTTCCCCACCCCACCCCCCAAGTTCGGGTGAAGGCCCAGGGCTCGCAGCCAACGTCGGGGCGGCA
GGCCCTGCCATAGCCTCAGGTTACTCATATATACTTTAGATTGATTTAAAACTTCATTTTTAATTTAAAA
GGATCTAGGTGAAGATCCTTTTTGATAATCTCATGACCAAAATCCCTTAACGTGAGTTTTCGTTCCACTG
AGCGTCAGACCCCGTAGAAAAGATCAAAGGATCTTCTTGAGATCCTTTTTTTCTGCGCGTAATCTGCTGC
TTGCAAACAAAAAAACCACCGCTACCAGCGGTGGTTTGTTTGCCGGATCAAGAGCTACCAACTCTTTTTC
CGAAGGTAACTGGCTTCAGCAGAGCGCAGATACCAAATACTGTCCTTCTAGTGTAGCCGTAGTTAGGCCA
CCACTTCAAGAACTCTGTAGCACCGCCTACATACCTCGCTCTGCTAATCCTGTTACCAGTGGCTGCTGCC
AGTGGCGATAAGTCGTGTCTTACCGGGTTGGACTCAAGACGATAGTTACCGGATAAGGCGCAGCGGTCGG
GCTGAACGGGGGGTTCGTGCACACAGCCCAGCTTGGAGCGAACGACCTACACCGAACTGAGATACCTACA
GCGTGAGCTATGAGAAAGCGCCACGCTTCCCGAAGGGAGAAAGGCGGACAGGTATCCGGTAAGCGGCAGG
GTCGGAACAGGAGAGCGCACGAGGGAGCTTCCAGGGGGAAACGCCTGGTATCTTTATAGTCCTGTCGGGT
TTCGCCACCTCTGACTTGAGCGTCGATTTTTGTGATGCTCGTCAGGGGGGCGGAGCCTATGGAAAAACGC
CAGCAACGCGGCCTTTTTACGGTTCCTGGCCTTTTGCTGGCCTTTTGCTCACATGTTCTTTCCTGCGTTA
TCCCCTGATTCTGTGGATAACCGTATTACCGCCATGCAT
Features (pLannotate 1.2.2; 17 found; start..end, strand, type, name):
     61..364     +  enhancer       CMV enhancer: human cytomegalovirus immediate early enhancer
    365..568     +  promoter       CMV promoter: human cytomegalovirus (CMV) immediate early promoter
    564..597     +  LTR            5' LTR (truncated) (fragment): truncated 5' long terminal repeat (LTR) from HIV-1
    613..631     +  promoter       T7 promoter: promoter for bacteriophage T7 RNA polymerase
    665..1381    +  CDS            EGFP: EGFP is a basic (constitutively fluorescent) green fluorescent protein published in 1996, derived from Aequorea victoria. It is reported to be a rapidly-maturing weak dimer with moderate acid sensitivity.
   1382..1402    +  misc_feature   MCS (fragment): multiple cloning site
   1403..8515    +  CDS            CNOT1: CNOT1_HUMAN - Also known as CDC39, KIAA1007, NOT1. Experimental evidence at protein level: Swiss-Prot protein existence level 1. Scaffolding component of the CCR4-NOT complex which is one of the major cellular mRNA deadenylases and is linked to various cellular processes including bulk mRNA degradation, miRNA-mediated repression, translational repression during translational initiation and general transcription regulation. Additional complex functions may be a consequence of its influence on mRNA expression. Its scaffolding function implies its interaction with the catalytic complex module and
   8519..8540    +  misc_feature   MCS (fragment): multiple cloning site
   8552..8636    +  CDS            large T antigen (fragment): large T antigen from SV40 (simian virus 40)
   8659..8780    +  polyA_signal   SV40 poly(A) signal: SV40 polyadenylation signal
   8814..9242    -  rep_origin     f1 ori (sequence partly withheld): f1 bacteriophage origin of replication; arrow indicates direction of (+) strand synthesis
   9269..9373    +  promoter       AmpR promoter: bla
   9375..9732    +  promoter       SV40 promoter: SV40 enhancer and early promoter
   9767..10561   +  CDS            NeoR/KanR: aminoglycoside phosphotransferase from Tn5; aph(3')-II (or nptII); confers resistance to neomycin, kanamycin, and G418 (Geneticin®)
  10582..10734   +  CDS            ble (fragment): BLE_KLEPN - Experimental evidence at protein level: Swiss-Prot protein existence level 1. Binding protein with a strong affinity to the bleomycin family of antibiotics. Binds to CL990; an antimitotic-antibiotic compound. From Klebsiella pneumoniae.
  10793..10840   +  polyA_signal   HSV TK poly(A) signal: herpes simplex virus thymidine kinase polyadenylation signal (Cole and Stacy, 1985)
  11169..11757   +  rep_origin     ori: high-copy-number ColE1/pMB1/pBR322/pUC origin of replication
