[The description below was written by a language model from this plasmid's Addgene catalogue record and pLannotate feature annotations shown in this document.]
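Description:
pT7-EGFP-C1-HsNot1iso1-4x mut_R is an 11.9 kb mammalian expression plasmid encoding human CNOT1 (NOT1), the scaffold subunit of the CCR4-NOT deadenylase complex, fused at its N-terminus to EGFP. The catalogue lists the backbone as unknown, but the name and feature layout match an EGFP-C1-type vector with an added T7 promoter. It has a high-copy ColE1/pUC origin, an f1 origin, and a single NeoR/KanR cassette driven by tandem bacterial (bla) and SV40 early promoters and ended by the HSV TK polyadenylation signal. This one marker gives kanamycin resistance in E. coli and can support G418 selection in mammalian cells.

The expression unit consists of the CMV immediate-early enhancer and promoter, followed by a T7 promoter that would permit phage polymerase-driven transcription. Next come the EGFP coding sequence, a short multiple cloning site remnant serving as linker, the roughly 7.1 kb CNOT1 isoform 1 open reading frame, and the SV40 poly(A) signal. The short fragments annotated as HIV-1 LTR, SV40 large T antigen and ble are probably incidental matches to backbone sequence rather than functional parts.

Relative to the NCBI isoform 1 reference, the depositor records a five-residue deletion (SKMKPS at 822–827 replaced by T) and one silent change. The "4x mut" in the name implies four engineered substitutions, but the record does not say which residues are altered, nor what the "_R" suffix means. The associated publication concerns the structural basis of CAF1 nuclease binding to NOT1. The construct was therefore likely used to express a tagged, interaction-defective NOT1 in human cells for localization, pull-down or functional assays, though the record states only mammalian expression. The deposited sequence may be theoretical or based on Sanger sequencing.
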