Addgene plasmid #147371: pT7-EGFP-C1-HsNot1iso1-4x mut_R
Purpose: Mammalian Expression of HsNot1iso1-4xmut
Depositing lab: Elisa Izaurralde. Depositing organization: Max Planck Institute for Developmental Biology. Publication: The structural basis for the interaction between the CAF1 nuclease and the NOT1 scaffold of the human CCR4-NOT deadenylase complex. Petit AP, Wohlbold L, Bawankar P, Huntzinger E, Schmidt S, Izaurralde E, Weichenrieder O. Nucleic Acids Res. 2012 Nov;40(21):11058-72. doi: 10.1093/nar/gks883. Epub 2012 Sep 12. PubMed 22977175.
Backbone
  Vector backbone: Unknown
  Vector type: Mammalian Expression
Growth in bacteria
  Bacterial resistance: Kanamycin, 50 μg/mL
  Growth temperature: 37°C
  Growth strain: DH5alpha
  Copy number: High Copy
Gene/Insert
  Gene/Insert name: HsNot1iso1-4xmut
  Species: H. sapiens (human)
  Mutation: A deletion of 5 AA 822-827 SKMKPS-> T and one silent mutation compared to the sequence of isoform 1 given by NCBI: NM_016284.4
  Entrez Gene: CNOT1 (a.k.a. AD-005, CDC39, HPE12, NOT1, NOT1H, VIBOS)
  Cloning method: Unknown
Terms and licenses: Academic/Nonprofit Terms; Industry Terms: Not Available to Industry
Depositor comments: Plasmids from this collection were made available to the research community and donated after the lab closed. Please note that the sequence provided by the depositing laboratory may be theoretical/predicted or based on Sanger sequencing results. There may be discrepancies between sequencing results obtained by Addgene and the depositor sequence. If an Addgene verified sequence is not available, please contact before placing your order to request that our lab fully sequence the plasmid.
How to cite: pT7-EGFP-C1-HsNot1iso1-4x mut_R was a gift from Elisa Izaurralde (Addgene plasmid # 147371 ; http://n2t.net/addgene:147371 ; RRID:Addgene_147371)
